>Addgene plasmid #228235 | pB-3xFlag-dCas13-mTET2HxDCD | addgene full sequence | sequence record 457059 | Addgene NGS Result
TCCGGCGCCGCTAGCCCAAAGAAGAAGCGGAAAGTCAACATCCCCGCTCTGGTGGAAAACCAGAAGAAGT
ACTTTGGCACCTACAGCGTGATGGCCATGCTGAACGCTCAGACCGTGCTGGACCACATCCAGAAGGTGGC
CGATATTGAGGGCGAGCAGAACGAGAACAACGAGAATCTGTGGTTTCACCCCGTGATGAGCCACCTGTAC
AACGCCAAGAACGGCTACGACAAGCAGCCCGAGAAAACCATGTTCATCATCGAGCGGCTGCAGAGCTACT
TCCCATTCCTGAAGATCATGGCCGAGAACCAGAGAGAGTACAGCAACGGCAAGTACAAGCAGAACCGCGT
GGAAGTGAACAGCAACGACATCTTCGAGGTGCTGAAGCGCGCCTTCGGCGTGCTGAAGATGTACAGGGAC
CTGACCAACGCATACAAGACCTACGAGGAAAAGCTGAACGACGGCTGCGAGTTCCTGACCAGCACAGAGC
AACCTCTGAGCGGCATGATCAACAACTACTACACAGTGGCCCTGCGGAACATGAACGAGAGATACGGCTA
CAAGACAGAGGACCTGGCCTTCATCCAGGACAAGCGGTTCAAGTTCGTGAAGGACGCCTACGGCAAGAAA
AAGTCCCAAGTGAATACCGGATTCTTCCTGAGCCTGCAGGACTACAACGGCGACACACAGAAGAAGCTGC
ACCTGAGCGGAGTGGGAATCGCCCTGCTGATCTGCCTGTTCCTGGACAAGCAGTACATCAACATCTTTCT
GAGCAGGCTGCCCATCTTCTCCAGCTACAATGCCCAGAGCGAGGAACGGCGGATCATCATCAGATCCTTC
GGCATCAACAGCATCAAGCTGCCCAAGGACCGGATCCACAGCGAGAAGTCCAACAAGAGCGTGGCCATGG
ATATGCTCAACGAAGTGAAGCGGTGCCCCGACGAGCTGTTCACAACACTGTCTGCCGAGAAGCAGTCCCG
GTTCAGAATCATCAGCGACGACCACAATGAAGTGCTGATGAAGCGGAGCAGCGACAGATTCGTGCCTCTG
CTGCTGCAGTATATCGATTACGGCAAGCTGTTCGACCACATCAGGTTCCACGTGAACATGGGCAAGCTGA
GATACCTGCTGAAGGCCGACAAGACCTGCATCGACGGCCAGACCAGAGTCAGAGTGATCGAGCAGCCCCT
GAACGGCTTCGGCAGACTGGAAGAGGCCGAGACAATGCGGAAGCAAGAGAACGGCACCTTCGGCAACAGC
GGCATCCGGATCAGAGACTTCGAGAACATGAAGCGGGACGACGCCAATCCTGCCAACTATCCCTACATCG
TGGACACCTACACACACTACATCCTGGAAAACAACAAGGTCGAGATGTTTATCAACGACAAAGAGGACAG
CGCCCCACTGCTGCCCGTGATCGAGGATGATAGATACGTGGTCAAGACAATCCCCAGCTGCCGGATGAGC
ACCCTGGAAATTCCAGCCATGGCCTTCCACATGTTTCTGTTCGGCAGCAAGAAAACCGAGAAGCTGATCG
TGGACGTGCACAACCGGTACAAGAGACTGTTCCAGGCCATGCAGAAAGAAGAAGTGACCGCCGAGAATAT
CGCCAGCTTCGGAATCGCCGAGAGCGACCTGCCTCAGAAGATCCTGGATCTGATCAGCGGCAATGCCCAC
GGCAAGGATGTGGACGCCTTCATCAGACTGACCGTGGACGACATGCTGACCGACACCGAGCGGAGAATCA
AGAGATTCAAGGACGACCGGAAGTCCATTCGGAGCGCCGACAACAAGATGGGAAAGAGAGGCTTCAAGCA
GATCTCCACAGGCAAGCTGGCCGACTTCCTGGCCAAGGACATCGTGCTGTTTCAGCCCAGCGTGAACGAT
GGCGAGAACAAGATCACCGGCCTGAACTACCGGATCATGCAGAGCGCCATTGCCGTGTACGATAGCGGCG
ACGATTACGAGGCCAAGCAGCAGTTCAAGCTGATGTTCGAGAAGGCCCGGCTGATCGGCAAGGGCACAAC
AGAGCCTCATCCATTTCTGTACAAGGTGTTCGCCCGCAGCATCCCCGCCAATGCCGTCGAGTTCTACGAG
CGCTACCTGATCGAGCGGAAGTTCTACCTGACCGGCCTGTCCAACGAGATCAAGAAAGGCAACAGAGTGG
ATGTGCCCTTCATCCGGCGGGACCAGAACAAGTGGAAAACACCCGCCATGAAGACCCTGGGCAGAATCTA
CAGCGAGGATCTGCCCGTGGAACTGCCCAGACAGATGTTCGACAATGAGATCAAGTCCCACCTGAAGTCC
CTGCCACAGATGGAAGGCATCGACTTCAACAATGCCAACGTGACCTATCTGATCGCCGAGTACATGAAGA
GAGTGCTGGACGACGACTTCCAGACCTTCTACCAGTGGAACCGCAACTACCGGTACATGGACATGCTTAA
GGGCGAGTACGACAGAAAGGGCTCCCTGCAGCACTGCTTCACCAGCGTGGAAGAGAGAGAAGGCCTCTGG
AAAGAGCGGGCCTCCAGAACAGAGCGGTACAGAAAGCAGGCCAGCAACAAGATCCGCAGCAACCGGCAGA
TGAGAAACGCCAGCAGCGAAGAGATCGAGACAATCCTGGATAAGCGGCTGAGCAACAGCCGGAACGAGTA
CCAGAAAAGCGAGAAAGTGATCCGGCGCTACAGAGTGCAGGATGCCCTGCTGTTTCTGCTGGCCAAAAAG
ACCCTGACCGAACTGGCCGATTTCGACGGCGAGAGGTTCAAACTGAAAGAAATCATGCCCGACGCCGAGA
AGGGAATCCTGAGCGAGATCATGCCCATGAGCTTCACCTTCGAGAAAGGCGGCAAGAAGTACACCATCAC
CAGCGAGGGCATGAAGCTGAAGAACTACGGCGACTTCTTTGTGCTGGCTAGCGACAAGAGGATCGGCAAC
CTGCTGGAACTCGTGGGCAGCGACATCGTGTCCAAAGAGGATGGATCCAAAAGAACCGCCGACGGCAGCG
AATTCGGCAAATGTGAAGGATGCAATCCAGACAAAGATGAAGCTCCTTATTATACCCATCTAGGAGCTGG
TCCTGATGTGGCAGCTATTAGAACACTCATGGAAGAAAGGTATGGAGAGAAGGGTAAAGCTATTAGGATT
GAAAAAGTCATATATACTGGTAAAGAAGGCAAGAGCTCTCAGGGATGTCCTATTGCTAAATGGGTATATC
GGAGATCGAGTGAGGAGGAGAAACTACTGTGTTTGGTACGAGTGCGACCTAATCACACATGTGAGACGGC
GGTGATGGTAATTGCCATCATGTTGTGGGACGGAATCCCAAAGCTACTCGCATCAGAACTCTACTCAGAA
CTTACAGATATCTTGGGCAAGTGTGGCATATGCACCAACCGTCGCTGTTCTCAGAATGAAACTAGAAACT
GTTGTTGTCAGGGTGAGAATCCAGAGACCTGTGGTGCCTCCTTTTCTTTTGGTTGTTCTTGGAGCATGTA
CTATAATGGATGTAAGTTTGCCAGAAGCAAGAAACCAAGGAAATTTAGGCTACATGGAGCTGAGCCAAAA
GAGGAAGAGAGACTAGGTTCTCATTTGCAAAACCTGGCTACTGTCATTGCTCCAATATACAAGAAGCTTG
CACCCGATGCATACAATAATCAGGTTGAATTTGAACACCAAGCCCCAGACTGCTGTTTGGGTCTGAAGGA
AGGCCGGCCATTCTCAGGAGTCACTGCATGTTTGGACTTCTCTGCTCATTCCTACAGAGCACAGCAGAAC
ATGCCAAATGGCAGTACAGTGGTGGTCACCCTCAATAGAGAAGACAATCGAGAAGTCGGAGCTAAGCCTG
AGGATGAGCAGTTCCACGTGCTGCCTATGTACATCATCGCCCCTGAGGATGAGTTTGGGAGTACGGAAGG
CCAGGAGAAGAAGATACGGATGGGGTCCATTGAGGTTCTGCAGTCATTTCGGAGGAGAAGGGTCATAAGG
ATAGGAGAGCTGCCCAAGAGTTGCAAGAAGAAAGCGGAGCCCAAGAAAGCCAAGACCAAGAAAGCAGCTC
GAAAGCGTTCCTCTCTGGAGAACTGCTCCAGTAGGACTGAGAAGGGAAAGTCTTCCTCACATACAAAGCT
GATGGAAAATGCAAGCCATATGAAACAAATGACAGCACAACCGCAGCTTTCGGGCCCGGTCATCCGGCAG
CCACCAACACTCCAGAGGCACCTTCAGCAAGGGCAGAGGCCACAGCAGCCGCAGCCACCTCAGCCGCAGC
CGCAGACGACACCTCAGCCACAGCCACAGCCACAGCATATCATGCCCGGTAACTCTCAGTCTGTTGGTTC
TCATTGTTCTGGATCCACCAGTGTCTACACGAGACAGCCTACTCCTCACAGTCCTTATCCCAGCTCAGCA
CACACCTCAGATATTTATGGAGATACCAACCATGTGAACTTTTACCCCACTTCATCTCATGCCTCGGGTT
CATATTTGAATCCTTCTAATTACATGAACCCCTACCTTGGGCTTTTGAATCAGAATAACCAATATGCACC
TTTTCCATACAATGGGAGTGTGCCAGTGGACAATGGTTCCCCTTTCTTAGGTTCTTATTCCCCCCAGGCT
CAGTCCAGGGATCTACATAGATATCCAAACCAGGACCATCTCACCAATCAGAACTTACCACCCATCCACA
CCCTTCACCAACAGACGTTTGGGGACAGTCCCTCTAAGTACTTAAGTTATGGAAACCAAAATATGCAGAG
AGATGCCTTCACTACTAACTCCACCCTAAAACCAAATGTACACCACCTAGCAACGTTTTCTCCTTACCCC
ACCCCCAAGATGGATAGTCATTTCATGGGAGCTGCCTCCAGATCACCATACAGCCACCCACACACTGACT
ACAAAACCAGTGAGCATCATCTACCCTCTCACACGATCTACAGCTACACGGCAGCAGCTTCGGGGAGCAG
TTCCAGCCACGCCTTCCACAACAAGGAGAATGACAACATAGCCAATGGGCTCTCAAGAGTGCTTCCAGGG
TTTAATCATGATAGAACTGCTTCTGCCCAAGAACTATTATACAGTCTGACTGGCAGCAGTCAGGAGAAGC
AGCCTGAGGTGTCAGGCCAGGATGCAGCTGCTGTGCAGGAAATTGAGTATTGGTCAGATAGTGAGCACAA
CTTTCAGGATCCTTGCATTGGAGGGGTGGCTATAGCTCCAACTCATGGGTCAATTCTTATTGAGTGTGCA
AAGTGTGAGGTTCATGCCACAACCAAAGTAAACGATCCCGACCGGAATCACCCCACCAGGATCTCACTTG
TACTGTATAGGCATAAGAATTTGTTTCTACCAAAACATTGTTTGGCTCTCTGGGAAGCCAAAATGGCTGA
AAAGGCCCGGAAAGAGGAAGAGTGCGGAAAGAATGGATCAGACCACGTGTCTCAGAAAAATCATGGCAAA
CAGGAAAAGCGTGAGCCCACAGGGCCACAGGAACCCAGTTACCTGCGTTTCATCCAGTCTCTTGCTGAGA
ACACAGGGTCTGTGACTACGGATTCTACCGTGACTACATCACCATATGCTTTCACTCAGGTCACAGGGCC
TTACAACACATTTGTATGATTAATTAAGACCCAGCTTTCTTGTACAAAGTGGTGATAGCTTGGCGTAATC
ATGGTCATAGCTGTTTCCTGTGTGAAATTGTTATCCGCTCACAATTCCACACAACATACGAGCCGGAAGC
ATAAAGTGTAAAGCCTGGGGTGCCTAATGAGTGAGCTAACTCACATTAATTGCGTTGCGCTCACTGCCCG
CTTTCCAGTCGGGAAACCTGTCGTGCCAGCGGATCAGCCTCGACTGTGCCTTCTAGTTGCCAGCCATCTG
TTGTTTGCCCCTCCCCCGTGCCTTCCTTGACCCTGGAAGGTGCCACTCCCACTGTCCTTTCCTAATAAAA
TGAGGAAATTGCATCGCATTGTCTGAGTAGGTGTCATTCTATTCTGGGGGGTGGGGTGGGGCAGGACAGC
AAGGGGGAGGATTGGGAAGACAATAGCAGGCATGCTGGGGATGCGGTGGGCTCTATGGCTTCTGAGGCGG
AAAGAACCAGCTGGGGCTCGAGATCCACTAGTTCTAGCCTCGAGGCTAGAGCGGCCGCGTCGAGATAACT
TCGTATAATGTATGCTATACGAAGTTATGTTTTGTTACTTTATAGAAGAAATTTTGAGTTTTTGTTTTTT
TTTAATAAATAAATAAACATAAATAAATTGTTTGTTGAATTTATTATTAGTATGTAAGTGTAAATATAAT
AAAACTTAATATCTATTCAAATTAATAAATAAACCTCGATATACAGACCGATAAAACACATGCGTCAATT
TTACGCATGATTATCTTTAACGTACGTCACAATATGATTATCTTTCTAGGGTTAAAGAGCTCCAGCTTTT
GTTCCCTTTAGTGAGGGTTAATTTCGAGCTTGGCGTAATCATGGTCATAGCTGTTTCCTGTGTGAAATTG
TTATCCGCTCACAATTCCACACAACATACGAGCCGGAAGCATAAAGTGTAAAGCCTGGGGTGCCTAATGA
GTGAGCTAACTCACATTAATTGCGTTGCGCTCACTGCCCGCTTTCCAGTCGGGAAACCTGTCGTGCCAGC
TGCATTAATGAATCGGCCAACGCGCGGGGAGAGGCGGTTTGCGTATTGGGCGCTCTTCCGCTTCCTCGCT
CACTGACTCGCTGCGCTCGGTCGTTCGGCTGCGGCGAGCGGTATCAGCTCACTCAAAGGCGGTAATACGG
TTATCCACAGAATCAGGGGATAACGCAGGAAAGAACATGTGAGCAAAAGGCCAGCAAAAGGCCAGGAACC
GTAAAAAGGCCGCGTTGCTGGCGTTTTTCCATAGGCTCCGCCCCCCTGACGAGCATCACAAAAATCGACG
CTCAAGTCAGAGGTGGCGAAACCCGACAGGACTATAAAGATACCAGGCGTTTCCCCCTGGAAGCTCCCTC
GTGCGCTCTCCTGTTCCGACCCTGCCGCTTACCGGATACCTGTCCGCCTTTCTCCCTTCGGGAAGCGTGG
CGCTTTCTCATAGCTCACGCTGTAGGTATCTCAGTTCGGTGTAGGTCGTTCGCTCCAAGCTGGGCTGTGT
GCACGAACCCCCCGTTCAGCCCGACCGCTGCGCCTTATCCGGTAACTATCGTCTTGAGTCCAACCCGGTA
AGACACGACTTATCGCCACTGGCAGCAGCCACTGGTAACAGGATTAGCAGAGCGAGGTATGTAGGCGGTG
CTACAGAGTTCTTGAAGTGGTGGCCTAACTACGGCTACACTAGAAGAACAGTATTTGGTATCTGCGCTCT
GCTGAAGCCAGTTACCTTCGGAAAAAGAGTTGGTAGCTCTTGATCCGGCAAACAAACCACCGCTGGTAGC
GGTGGTTTTTTTGTTTGCAAGCAGCAGATTACGCGCAGAAAAAAAGGATCTCAAGAAGATCCTTTGATCT
TTTCTACGGGGTCTGACGCTCAGTGGAACGAAAACTCACGTTAAGGGATTTTGGTCATGAGATTATCAAA
AAGGATCTTCACCTAGATCCTTTTAAATTAAAAATGAAGTTTTAAATCAATCTAAAGTATATATGAGTAA
ACTTGGTCTGACAGTTACCAATGCTTAATCAGTGAGGCACCTATCTCAGCGATCTGTCTATTTCGTTCAT
CCATAGTTGCCTGACTCCCCGTCGTGTAGATAACTACGATACGGGAGGGCTTACCATCTGGCCCCAGTGC
TGCAATGATACCGCGAGACCCACGCTCACCGGCTCCAGATTTATCAGCAATAAACCAGCCAGCCGGAAGG
GCCGAGCGCAGAAGTGGTCCTGCAACTTTATCCGCCTCCATCCAGTCTATTAATTGTTGCCGGGAAGCTA
GAGTAAGTAGTTCGCCAGTTAATAGTTTGCGCAACGTTGTTGCCATTGCTACAGGCATCGTGGTGTCACG
CTCGTCGTTTGGTATGGCTTCATTCAGCTCCGGTTCCCAACGATCAAGGCGAGTTACATGATCCCCCATG
TTGTGCAAAAAAGCGGTTAGCTCCTTCGGTCCTCCGATCGTTGTCAGAAGTAAGTTGGCCGCAGTGTTAT
CACTCATGGTTATGGCAGCACTGCATAATTCTCTTACTGTCATGCCATCCGTAAGATGCTTTTCTGTGAC
TGGTGAGTACTCAACCAAGTCATTCTGAGAATAGTGTATGCGGCGACCGAGTTGCTCTTGCCCGGCGTCA
ATACGGGATAATACCGCGCCACATAGCAGAACTTTAAAAGTGCTCATCATTGGAAAACGTTCTTCGGGGC
GAAAACTCTCAAGGATCTTACCGCTGTTGAGATCCAGTTCGATGTAACCCACTCGTGCACCCAACTGATC
TTCAGCATCTTTTACTTTCACCAGCGTTTCTGGGTGAGCAAAAACAGGAAGGCAAAATGCCGCAAAAAAG
GGAATAAGGGCGACACGGAAATGTTGAATACTCATACTCTTCCTTTTTCAATATTATTGAAGCATTTATC
AGGGTTATTGTCTCATGAGCGGATACATATTTGAATGTATTTAGAAAAATAAACAAATAGGGGTTCCGCG
CACATTTCCCCGAAAAGTGCCACCTAAATTGTAAGCGTTAATATTTTGTTAAAATTCGCGTTAAATTTTT
GTTAAATCAGCTCATTTTTTAACCAATAGGCCGAAATCGGCAAAATCCCTTATAAATCAAAAGAATAGAC
CGAGATAGGGT
[37 nt withheld, positions 8762-8798]
AAAGAACGTGGACTCCAACGTCAAAGG
[49 nt withheld, positions 8826-8874]
T
[91 nt withheld, positions 8876-8966]
G
[124 nt withheld, positions 8968-9091]
CCCATTCGCCATTCAGGCTGCGCAACTGTTGGGAAGGGCGATCGGTGCGGGCCTCTTCGCTATTACGCCA
GCTGGCGAAAGGGGGATGTGCTGCAAGGCGATTAAGTTGGGTAACGCCAGGGTTTTCCCAGTCACGACGT
TGTAAAACGACGGCCAGTGAATTGTAATACGACTCACTATAGGGCGAATTGGGTACCTTAACCCTAGAAA
GATAGTCTGCGTAAAATTGACGCATGCATTCTTGAAATATTGCTCTCTCTTTCTAAATAGCGCGAATCCG
TCGCTGTGCATTTAGGACATCTCAGTCGCCGCTTGGAGCTCCCGTGAGGCGTGCTTGTCAATGCGGTAAG
TGTCACTGATTTTGAACTATAACGACCGCGTGAGTCAAAATGACGCATGATTATCTTTTACGTGACTTTT
AAGATTTAACTCATACGATAATTATATTGTTATTTCATGTTCTACTTACGTGATAACTTATTATATATAT
ATTTTCTTGTTATAGATATCCAACTATGAAACATTATCATAAAGCAATAGTAAAGAGCCTTCAGTAAAGA
GCAGGCATTTATCTAATCCCACCCCACCCCCACCCCCGTAGCTCCAATCCTTCCATTCAAAATGTAGGTA
CTCTGTTCTCACCCTTCTTAACAAAGTATGACAGGAAAAACTTCCATGTGGACATCTTTATTGTTTAATA
GATCATCAATTTCTCGACTATTCCTTTGCCCTCGGACGAGTGCTGGGGCGTCGGTTTCCACTATCGGCGA
GTACTTCTACACAGCCATCGGTCCAGACGGCCGCGCTTCTGCGGGCGATTTGTGTACGCCCGACAGTCCC
GGCTCCGGATCGGACGATTGCGTCGCATCGACCCTGCGCCCAAGCTGCATCATCGAAATTGCCGTCAACC
AAGCTCTGATAGAGTTGGTCAAGACCAATGCGGAGCATATACGCCCGGAGCCGCGGCGATCCTGCAAGCT
CCGGATGCCTCCGCTCGAAGTAGCGCGTCTGCTGCTCCATACAAGCCAACCACGGCCTCCAGAAGAAGAT
GTTGGCGACCTCGTATTGGGAATCCCCGAACATCGCCTCGCTCCAGTCAATGACCGCTGTTATGCGGCCA
TTGTCCGTCAGGACATTGTTGGAGCCGAAATCCGCGTGCACGAGGTGCCGGACTTCGGGGCAGTCCTCGG
CCCAAAGCATCAGCTCATCGAGAGCCTGCGCGACGGACGCACTGACGGTGTCGTCCATCACAGTTTGCCA
GTGATACACATGGGGATCAGCAATCGCGCATATGAAATCACGCCATGTAGTGTATTGACCGATTCCTTGC
GGTCCGAATGGGCCGAACCCGCTCGTCTGGCTAAGATCGGCCGCAGCGATCGCATCCATGGCCTCCGCGA
CCGGCTGCAGAACAGCGGGCAGTTCGGTTTCAGGCAGGTCTTGCAACGTGACACCCTGTGCACGGCGGGA
GATGCAATAGGTCAGGCTCTCGCTGAATTCCCCAATGTCAAGCACTTCCGGAATCGGGAGCGCGGCCGAT
GCAAAGTGCCGATAAACATAACGATCTTTGTAGAAACCATCGGCGCAGCTATTTACCCGCAGGACATATC
CACGCCCTCCTACATCGAAGCTGAAAGCACGAGATTCTTCGCCCTCCGAGAGCTGCATCAGGTCGGAGAC
GCTGTCGAACTTTTCGATCAGAAACTTCTCGACAGACGTCGCGGTGAGTTCAGGCTTTTTCATGGTGGCG
GCTGGATCGGTCGAAAGGCCCGGAGATGAGGAAGAGGAGAACAGCGCGGCAGACGTGCGCTTTTGAAGCG
TGCAGAATGCCGGGCCTCCGGAGGACCTTCGGGCGCCCGCCCCGCCCCTGAGCCCGCCCCTGAGCCCGCC
CCCGGACCCACCCCTTCCCAGCCTCTGAGCCCAGAAAGCGAAGGAGCAAAGCTGCTATTGGCCGCTGCCC
CAAAGGCCTACCCGCTTCCATTGCTCAGCGGTGCTGTCCATCTGCACGAGACTAGTGAGACGTGCTACTT
CCATTTGTCACGTCCTGCACGACGCGAGCTGCGGGGCGGGGGGGAACTTCCTGACTAGGGGAGGAGTAGA
AGGTGGCGCGAAGGGGCCACCAAAGAACGGAGCCGGTTGGCGCCTACCGGTGGATGTGGAATGTGTGCGA
GGCCAGAGGCCACTTGTGTAGCGCCAAGTGCCCAGCGGGGCTGCTAAAGCGCATGCTCCAGACTGCCTTG
GGAAAAGCGCCTCCCCTACCCGGTAGAATTCATCGATGATATCATAACTTCGTATAATGTATGCTATACG
AAGTTATGCGGCCCTCGAGGTCGACATTGATTATTGACTAGTTATTAATAGTAATCAATTACGGGGTCAT
TAGTTCATAGCCCATATATGGAGTTCCGCGTTACATAACTTACGGTAAATGGCCCGCCTGGCTGACCGCC
CAACGACCCCCGCCCATTGACGTCAATAATGACGTATGTTCCCATAGTAACGCCAATAGGGACTTTCCAT
TGACGTCAATGGGTGGAGTATTTACGGTAAACTGCCCACTTGGCAGTACATCAAGTGTATCATATGCCAA
GTACGCCCCCTATTGACGTCAATGACGGTAAATGGCCCGCCTGGCATTATGCCCAGTACATGACCTTATG
GGACTTTCCTACTTGGCAGTACATCTACGTATTAGTCATCGCTATTACCATGGTCGAGGTGAGCCCCACG
TTCTGCTTCACTCTCCCCATCTCCCCCCCCTCCCCACCCCCAATTTTGTATTTATTTATTTTTTAATTAT
TTTGTGCAGCGATGGGGGCGGGGGGGGGGGGGGGGGGGCCCCAGGCGGGGCGGGGGGGGGGGGGGGGGGG
GGGGGGGGGGGGGGGGGGGGGGGGGGGGGGGGGGAAGGAGGGGGGCGGCGGCGGCCAATCAGGGCGGCGG
GCTCCAAAAGTTTCCTTTTAGGGCGGGGGGGGGGCGGCGGCGGCCCTATAAAAAGCGAAGCGCGCGGCGG
GCGGGAGTCGCTGCGCGCTGCCTTCGCCCCGTGCCCCGCTCCGCCGCCGCCTCGCGCCGCCCGCCCCGGC
TCTGACTGACCGCGTTACTCCCACAGGTGAGCGGGCGGGACGGCCCTTCTCCTCCGGGCTGTAATTAGCG
CTTGGTTTAATGACGGCTTGTTTCTTTTCTGTGGCTGCGTGAAAGCCTTGAGGGGCTCCGGGAGGGCCCT
TTGTGCGGGGGGAGCGGCTCGGGGGGTGCGTGCGTGTGTGTGTGCGTGGGGAGCGCCGCGTGCGGCTCCG
CGCTGCCCGGCGGCTGTGAGCGCTGCGGGCGCGGCGCGGGGCTTTGTGCGCTCCGCAGTGTGCGCGAGGG
GAGCGCGGCCGGGGGCGGTGCCCCGCGGTGCGGGGGGGCTGCGAGGGGAACAAAGGCTGCGTGCGGGGTG
TGTGCGTGGGGGGGTGAGCAGGGGGTGTGGGCGCGTCGGTCGGGCTGCAACCCCCCCTGCACCCCCCTCC
CCGAGTTGCTGAGCACGGCCCGGCTTCGGGTGCGGGGCTCCGTACGGGGCGTGGCGCGGGGCTCGCCGTG
CCGGGCGGGGGGTGGCGGCAGGTGGGGGTGCCGGGCGGGGCGGGGCCGCCTCGGGCCGGGGAGGGCTCGG
GGGAGGGGCGCGGCGGCCCCCGGAGCGCCGGCGGCTGTCGAGGCGCGGCGAGCCGCAGCCATTGCCTTTT
ATGGTAATCGTGCGAGAGGGCGCAGGGACTTCCTTTGTCCCAAATCTGTGCGGAGCCGAAATCTGGGAGG
CGCCGCCGCACCCCCTCTAGCGGGCGCGGGGCGAAGCGGTGCGGCGCCGGCAGGAAGGAAATGGGCGGGG
AGGGCCTTCGTGCGTCGCCGCGCCGCCGTCCCCTTCTCCCTCTCCAGCCTCGGGGCTGTCCGCGGGGGGA
CGGCTGCCTTCGGGGGGGACGGGGCAGGGCGGGGTTCGGCTTCTGGCGTGTGACCGGCGGCTCTAGAGCC
TCTGCTAACCATGTTCATGCCTTCTTCTTTTTCCTACAGCTCCTGGGCAACGTGCTGGTTATTGTGCTGT
CTCATCATTTTGGCAAAGAATTCCTCGACGGTATCGATAAGCTATCACAAGTTTGTACAAAAAAGCAGGC
TTCACCATGGACTACAAAGACCATGACGGTGATTATAAAGATCATGATATCGATTACAAGGATGACGATG
ACAAGGGA
Features (pLannotate 1.2.2; 31 found; start..end, strand, type, name):
   3007..5616    +  CDS            Tet2 (fragment): TET2_MOUSE - Also known as Kiaa1546. Experimental evidence at protein level: Swiss-Prot protein existence level 1. Dioxygenase that catalyzes the conversion of the modified genomic base 5-methylcytosine (5mC) into 5-hydroxymethylcytosine (5hmC) and plays a key role in active DNA demethylation. Has a preference for 5-hydroxymethylcytosine in CpG motifs. Also mediates subsequent conversion of 5hmC into 5-formylcytosine (5fC), and conversion of 5fC to 5-carboxylcytosine (5caC). Conversion of 5mC into 5hmC, 5fC and 5caC probably constitutes the first step in cytosine demethylation. Methylation at
   5629..5653    -  protein_bind   attB2: mutant version of attB; recombination site for the Gateway® BP reaction BP Clonase™
   5696..5718    -  protein_bind   lac operator (fragment): The lac repressor binds to the lac operator to inhibit transcription in E. coli. This inhibition can be relieved by adding lactose or isopropyl-β-D-thiogalactopyranoside (IPTG). lac repressor encoded by lacI
   5722..5752    -  promoter       lac promoter: promoter for the E. coli lac operon
   5767..5788    -  protein_bind   CAP binding site: CAP binding activates transcription in the presence of cAMP. E. coli catabolite activator protein
   5801..5840    -  CDS            lacI (fragment): lac repressor; lacI; The lac repressor binds to the lac operator to inhibit transcription in E. coli. This inhibition can be relieved by adding lactose or isopropyl-β-D-thiogalactopyranoside (IPTG).
   5854..6078    +  polyA_signal   bGH poly(A) signal: bovine growth hormone polyadenylation signal
   6082..6103    +  promoter       SV40 promoter (fragment): SV40 enhancer and early promoter
   6155..6188    -  protein_bind   loxP: Cre-mediated recombination occurs in the 8-bp core sequence (GCATACAT). Cre recombinase
   6445..6463    -  promoter       T3 promoter: promoter for bacteriophage T3 RNA polymerase
   6506..6528    -  protein_bind   lac operator (fragment): The lac repressor binds to the lac operator to inhibit transcription in E. coli. This inhibition can be relieved by adding lactose or isopropyl-β-D-thiogalactopyranoside (IPTG). lac repressor encoded by lacI
   6532..6562    -  promoter       lac promoter: promoter for the E. coli lac operon
   6577..6598    -  protein_bind   CAP binding site: CAP binding activates transcription in the presence of cAMP. E. coli catabolite activator protein
   6611..6703    -  CDS            lacI (fragment): lac repressor; lacI; The lac repressor binds to the lac operator to inhibit transcription in E. coli. This inhibition can be relieved by adding lactose or isopropyl-β-D-thiogalactopyranoside (IPTG).
   6886..7474    -  rep_origin     ori: high-copy-number ColE1/pMB1/pBR322/pUC origin of replication
   7645..8505    -  CDS            AmpR: β-lactamase; bla; confers resistance to ampicillin, carbenicillin, and related antibiotics
   8506..8610    -  promoter       AmpR promoter: bla
   8663..9091    -  rep_origin     f1 ori (sequence partly withheld): f1 bacteriophage origin of replication; arrow indicates direction of (+) strand synthesis
   9096..9253    -  CDS            lacZα (fragment): LacZα fragment of β-galactosidase; lacZ fragment
   9256..9274    +  promoter       T7 promoter: promoter for bacteriophage T7 RNA polymerase
   9596..9805    -  polyA_signal   PGK poly(A) signal (fragment): mouse phosphoglycerate kinase 1 polyadenylation signal
   9809..10834   -  CDS            HygR: aminoglycoside phosphotransferase from E. coli; aph(4)-Ia; confers resistance to hygromycin
  10853..11352   -  promoter       PGK promoter: mouse phosphoglycerate kinase 1 promoter
  11375..11408   -  protein_bind   loxP: Cre-mediated recombination occurs in the 8-bp core sequence (GCATACAT). Cre recombinase
  11424..11803   +  enhancer       CMV enhancer: human cytomegalovirus immediate early enhancer
  11805..11968   +  promoter       chicken β-actin promoter (fragment): No description available
  11966..11987   +  promoter       chicken β-actin promoter (fragment): No description available
  12105..13120   +  intron         chimeric intron: chimera between introns from chicken β-actin and rabbit β-globin
  13176..13194   -  misc_feature   MCS (fragment): pBluescript multiple cloning site
  13198..13222   +  protein_bind   attB1: mutant version of attB; recombination site for the Gateway® BP reaction BP Clonase™
  13231..13296   +  CDS            3xFLAG: three tandem FLAG® epitope tags, followed by an enterokinase cleavage site
