[The description below was written by a language model from this plasmid's Addgene catalogue record and pLannotate feature annotations shown in this document.]
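Description:
pB-3xFlag-dCas13-mTET2HxDCD is a mammalian expression and CRISPR plasmid of about 13.3 kb built on a pPB backbone. The pB/pPB naming suggests a piggyBac transposon vector, but no transposon terminal repeats are annotated in the feature table, so this cannot be confirmed from the record. It is propagated in E. coli through a high-copy ColE1/pUC-type origin with ampicillin resistance, and it also carries an f1 origin and pBluescript-derived remnants (lac promoter/operator fragments, lacZα fragment, T3 and T7 promoters).

The payload is a single fusion protein driven by the CAG promoter, annotated here as the CMV enhancer, chicken β-actin promoter and chimeric intron. The open reading frame sits between attB1 and attB2 Gateway sites. It begins with an N-terminal 3xFLAG tag that runs to the end of the numbered circular sequence. The unannotated region from the start of the numbering up to the Tet2 fragment presumably holds the catalytically dead Cas13 listed in the catalogue, which was derived from an earlier dCas13 plasmid. Downstream is the mouse TET2 catalytic domain (cysteine-rich and dioxygenase region, residues 1044–1921) carrying H1304Y and D1306A, the HxD motif mutations that abolish dioxygenase activity. A bGH polyadenylation signal terminates the transcript. Mammalian selection comes from a separate, oppositely oriented PGK promoter–hygromycin resistance–PGK poly(A) cassette. Two loxP sites are also annotated, one directly adjacent to this cassette.

The construct tethers inactive TET2 to chosen RNA targets via dCas13 and a guide RNA, which is not encoded in the annotated features. It would naturally serve as the catalytically dead control for a corresponding active TET2 fusion in studies of RNA 5-methylcytosine oxidation.
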