Addgene plasmid #228235: pB-3xFlag-dCas13-mTET2HxDCD
Purpose: For targeted tethering of an inactive mutant (HxD) of the catalytic domain of mouse TET2 using dCas13
Depositing lab: Chuan He. Publication: RNA m(5)C oxidation by TET2 regulates chromatin state and leukaemogenesis. Zou Z, Dou X, Li Y, Zhang Z, Wang J, Gao B, Xiao Y, Wang Y, Zhao L, Sun C, Liu Q, Yu X, Wang H, Hong J, Dai Q, Yang FC, Xu M, He C. Nature. 2024 Oct 2. doi: 10.1038/s41586-024-07969-x. PubMed 39358506.
Backbone
  Vector backbone: pPB
  Vector type: Mammalian Expression, CRISPR
Growth in bacteria
  Bacterial resistance: Ampicillin, 100 μg/mL
  Growth temperature: 37°C
  Growth strain: DH5alpha
  Copy number: Unknown
Gene/Insert 1
  Gene/Insert name: dCas13
  Promoter: CAG
  Cloning method: Gibson Cloning
  Sequencing primers: 5′ ggcggcggcgccgctagcccaaagaagaagcggaaagtcaacatc
Gene/Insert 2
  Gene/Insert name: TET2
  Species: M. musculus (mouse)
  Insert size (bp): 2601
  Mutation: CD (cysteine-rich, dioxygenase domain) truncation of mouse TET2 (contains aa's 1044-1921); H1304Y, D1306A
  Entrez Gene: Tet2 (a.k.a. Ayu17-449, E130014J05Rik, mKIAA1546)
  Promoter: CAG
  Cloning method: Gibson Cloning
  Sequencing primers: 5′ gccgacggcagcgaattcggcaaatgtgaaggatgcaatccag
Resource information
  A portion of this plasmid was derived from a plasmid made by: David Liu, pCMV-dCas13-M3nls (Addgene plasmid #155366 ; http://n2t.net/addgene:155366 ; RRID:Addgene_155366); and Yue Xiong, pcDNA3-FLAG-mTET2 CD mutant (Addgene plasmid #89896 ; http://n2t.net/addgene:89896 ; RRID:Addgene_89896).
Terms and licenses: Academic/Nonprofit Terms; Industry Terms: Not Available to Industry
How to cite: pB-3xFlag-dCas13-mTET2HxDCD was a gift from Chuan He (Addgene plasmid # 228235 ; http://n2t.net/addgene:228235 ; RRID:Addgene_228235)
